Addgene plasmid #161997: pRevTRE SGFP2 Inpp5E WT shRNA resistant
Purpose: Tet-responsive retroviral expression vector. Contains INPP5E. Also contains SGFP tag.
Depositing lab: David Bryant. Depositing organization: University of Glasgow. Publication: The phospholipid PI(3,4)P2 is an apical identity determinant. Roman-Fernandez A, Roignot J, Sandilands E, Nacke M, Mansour MA, McGarry L, Shanks E, Mostov KE, Bryant DM. Nat Commun. 2018 Nov 28;9(1):5041. doi: 10.1038/s41467-018-07464-8. PubMed 30487552.
Backbone
  Vector backbone: pRevTRE
  Vector type: Retroviral
  Selectable markers: Hygromycin
Growth in bacteria
  Bacterial resistance: Ampicillin, 100 μg/mL
  Growth temperature: 37°C
  Growth strain: NEB Stable
  Copy number: Unknown
Gene/Insert
  Gene/Insert name: INPP5E
  Species: H. sapiens (human)
  Entrez Gene: INPP5E (a.k.a. CORS1, CPD4, JBTS1, MORMS, PPI5PIV, pharbin)
  Tag / fusion protein: SGFP (N terminal on backbone)
  Cloning method: Gibson Cloning
Terms and licenses: Academic/Nonprofit Terms; Industry Terms: Not Available to Industry
How to cite: pRevTRE SGFP2 Inpp5E WT shRNA resistant was a gift from David Bryant (Addgene plasmid # 161997 ; http://n2t.net/addgene:161997 ; RRID:Addgene_161997)
