[The description below was written by a language model from this plasmid's Addgene catalogue record and pLannotate feature annotations shown in this document.]
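Description:
pRevTRE SGFP2 Inpp5E WT shRNA resistant is a tetracycline-responsive gammaretroviral expression vector of about 9.2 kb built on the pRevTRE backbone. It is propagated in E. coli through a ColE1/pUC-type origin with ampicillin selection (AmpR and its bla promoter), alongside pBR322-derived bom and a rop remnant. The two sequence records, one from the depositor and one from repository sequencing, differ by a single nucleotide in length and carry the same features in the same order, simply numbered from different start points.

The proviral region begins with a murine leukemia/sarcoma virus-type 5' LTR, followed by a packaging signal that extends into a truncated, start-codon-less gag segment, which allows the transcript to be encapsidated when the plasmid is introduced into a packaging cell line. Downstream lies a hygromycin resistance gene with no dedicated promoter annotated, so it is presumably expressed from the 5' LTR and allows selection of transduced mammalian cells. A short adjacent hit to a Bacillus yokD fragment is probably an annotation artefact. An internal cassette follows, in which a tetracycline response element with seven tetO repeats is joined to a minimal CMV promoter. This drives SGFP2 fused through a short linker of polylinker origin to the N terminus of human INPP5E, a phosphoinositide 5-phosphatase, and the provirus ends in a Moloney MLV 3' LTR. Expression requires a Tet transactivator supplied separately, since none is encoded here.

The name indicates a wild-type INPP5E coding sequence made resistant to an shRNA, presumably through silent changes that the record does not detail. This suits inducible, fluorescently trackable rescue of INPP5E in knockdown cells. The associated study concerns phosphoinositides in apical membrane identity.
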