Features (pLannotate 1.2.2; 21 found; start..end, strand, type, name):
      3..110     +  LTR            3' LTR (ΔU3) (fragment): self-inactivating 3' long terminal repeat (LTR) from Moloney murine leukemia virus
    127..184     +  LTR            LTR (fragment): long terminal repeat from Moloney murine leukemia virus
    198..261     +  LTR            LTR (fragment): long terminal repeat from Moloney murine leukemia virus
    414..589     +  LTR            5' LTR (truncated): truncated long terminal repeat from Moloney murine sarcoma virus
    711..985     +  misc_feature   MESV Ψ (fragment): packaging signal of murine embryonic stem cell virus
   1052..1468    +  CDS            gag (truncated): truncated Moloney murine leukemia virus (MMLV) gag gene lacking the start codon
   1523..2543    +  CDS            HygR (fragment): aminoglycoside phosphotransferase from E. coli; aph(4)-Ia; confers resistance to hygromycin
   2561..2845    +  CDS            yokD (fragment): YOKD_BACSU - Experimental evidence at protein level: Swiss-Prot protein existence level 1. May contribute to antibiotic resistance. From Bacillus subtilis (strain 168).
   2847..3117    +  protein_bind   tetracycline response element: contains seven copies of the tetracycline operator tetO tetracycline repressor TetR
   3128..3145    +  misc_feature   MCS (fragment): pUC18/19 multiple cloning site
   3150..3187    +  promoter       minimal CMV promoter: human cytomegalovirus (CMV) immediate early promoter
   3281..3308    +  misc_feature   MCS (fragment): pUC18/19 multiple cloning site
   3328..4044    +  CDS            SGFP2: SGFP2 is a basic (constitutively fluorescent) green fluorescent protein published in 2007, derived from Aequorea victoria. It has moderate acid sensitivity.
   4045..4095    +  misc_feature   MCS (fragment): multiple cloning site
   4096..6027    +  CDS            INPP5E: INP5E_HUMAN - Experimental evidence at protein level: Swiss-Prot protein existence level 1. Phosphatidylinositol (PtdIns) phosphatase that specifically hydrolyzes the 5-phosphate of phosphatidylinositol-3,4,5-trisphosphate (PtdIns(3,4,5)P3), phosphatidylinositol 4,5-bisphosphate (PtdIns(4,5)P2) and phosphatidylinositol 3,5-bisphosphate (PtdIns(3,5)P2) (PubMed:10764818) (By similarity). Specific for lipid substrates, inactive towards water soluble inositol phosphates (PubMed:10764818). Plays an essential role in the primary cilium by controlling ciliary growth and phosphoinositide 3-kinase (PI3
   6087..6680    +  LTR            LTR: long terminal repeat from Moloney murine leukemia virus
   6749..6789    +  CDS            rop (fragment): Rop protein, which maintains plasmids at low copy number; rop
   6891..7031    +  misc_feature   bom: basis of mobility region from pBR322
   7217..7805    -  rep_origin     ori: high-copy-number ColE1/pMB1/pBR322/pUC origin of replication
   7976..8836    -  CDS            AmpR: β-lactamase; bla; confers resistance to ampicillin, carbenicillin, and related antibiotics
   8837..8941    -  promoter       AmpR promoter: bla
>Addgene plasmid #161997 | pRevTRE SGFP2 Inpp5E WT shRNA resistant | depositor full sequence | sequence record 314215 | Full Sequence
TTTGAAAGACCCCACCCGTAGGTGGCAAGCTAGCTTAAGTAACGCCACTTTGCAAGGCATGGAAAAATAC
ATAACTGAGAATAGAAAAGTTCAGATCAAGGTCAGGAACAAAGAAACAGCTGAATACCAAACAGGATATC
TGTGGTAAGCGGTTCCTGCCCCGGCTCAGGGCCAAGAACAGATGAGACAGCTGAGTGATGGGCCAAACAG
GATATCTGTGGTAAGCAGTTCCTGCCCCGGCTCGGGGCCAAGAACAGATGGTCCCCAGATGCGGTCCAGC
CCTCAGCAGTTTCTAGTGAATCATCAGATGTTTCCAGGGTGCCCCAAGGACCTGAAAATGACCCTGTACC
TTATTTGAACTAACCAATCAGTTCGCTTCTCGCTTCTGTTCGCGCGCTTCCGCTCTCCGAGCTCAATAAA
AGAGCCCACAACCCCTCACTCGGCGCGCCAGTCTTCCGATAGACTGCGTCGCCCGGGTACCCGTATTCCC
AATAAAGCCTCTTGCTGTTTGCATCCGAATCGTGGTCTCGCTGTTCCTTGGGAGGGTCTCCTCTGAGTGA
TTGACTACCCACGACGGGGGTCTTTCATTTGGGGGCTCGTCCGGGATTTGGAGACCCCTGCCCAGGGACC
ACCGACCCACCACCGGGAGGTAAGCTGGCCAGCAACTTATCTGTGTCTGTCCGATTGTCTAGTGTCTATG
TTTGATGTTATGCGCCTGCGTCTGTACTAGTTAGCTAACTAGCTCTGTATCTGGCGGACCCGTGGTGGAA
CTGACGAGTTCTGAACACCCGGCCGCAACCCTGGGAGACGTCCCAGGGACTTTGGGGGCCGTTTTTGTGG
CCCGACCTGAGGAAGGGAGTCGATGTGGAATCCGACCCCGTCAGGATATGTGGTTCTGGTAGGAGACGAG
AACCTAAAACAGTTCCCGCCTCCGTCTGAATTTTTGCTTTCGGTTTGGAACCGAAGCCGCGCGTCTTGTC
TGCTGCAGCGCTGCAGCATCGTTCTGTGTTGTCTCTGTCTGACTGTGTTTCTGTATTTGTCTGAAAATTA
GGGCCAGACTGTTACCACTCCCTTAAGTTTGACCTTAGGTCACTGGAAAGATGTCGAGCGGATCGCTCAC
AACCAGTCGGTAGATGTCAAGAAGAGACGTTGGGTTACCTTCTGCTCTGCAGAATGGCCAACCTTTAACG
TCGGATGGCCGCGAGACGGCACCTTTAACCGAGACCTCATCACCCAGGTTAAGATCAAGGTCTTTTCACC
TGGCCCGCATGGACACCCAGACCAGGTCCCCTACATCGTGACCTGGGAAGCCTTGGCTTTTGACCCCCCT
CCCTGGGTCAAGCCCTTTGTACACCCTAAGCCTCCGCCTCCTCTTCCTCCATCCGCCCCGTCTCTCCCCC
TTGAACCTCCTCGTTCGACCCCGCCTCGATCCTCCCTTTATCCAGCCCTCACTCCTTCTCTAGGCGCCGG
AATTCCGATCTGATAGCTTGCCACAACCCGTACCAAAGATGGATAGATCCGGAAAGCCTGAACTCACCGC
GACGTCTGTCGAGAAGTTTCTGATCGAAAAGTTCGACAGCGTCTCCGACCTGATGCAGCTCTCGGAGGGC
GAAGAATCTCGTGCTTTCAGCTTCGATGTAGGAGGGCGTGGATATGTCCTGCGGGTAAATAGCTGCGCCG
ATGGTTTCTACAAAGATCGTTATGTTTATCGGCACTTTGCATCGGCCGCGCTCCCGATTCCGGAAGTGCT
TGACATTGGGGAATTCAGCGAGAGCCTGACCTATTGCATCTCCCGCCGTGCACAGGGTGTCACGTTGCAA
GACCTGCCTGAAACCGAACTGCCCGCTGTTCTGCAGCCGGTCGCGGAGGCCATGGATGCGATCGCTGCGG
CCGATCTTAGCCAGACGAGCGGGTTCGGCCCATTCGGACCGCAAGGAATCGGTCAATACACTACATGGCG
TGATTTCATATGCGCGATTGCTGATCCCCATGTGTATCACTGGCAAACTGTGATGGACGACACCGTCAGT
GCGTCCGTCGCGCAGGCTCTCGATGAGCTGATGCTTTGGGCCGAGGACTGCCCCGAAGTCCGGCACCTCG
TGCACGCGGATTTCGGCTCCAACAATGTCCTGACGGACAATGGCCGCATAACAGCGGTCATTGACTGGAG
CGAGGCGATGTTCGGGGATTCCCAATACGAGGTCGCCAACATCTTCTTCTGGAGGCCGTGGTTGGCTTGT
ATGGAGCAGCAGACGCGCTACTTCGAGCGGAGGCATCCGGAGCTTGCAGGATCGCCGCGGCTCCGGGCGT
ATATGCTCCGCATTGGTCTTGACCAACTCTATCAGAGCTTGGTTGACGGCAATTTCGATGATGCAGCTTG
GGCGCAGGGTCGATGCGACGCAATCGTCCGATCCGGAGCCGGGACTGTCGGGCGTACACAAATCGCCCGC
AGAAGCGCGGCCGTCTGGACCGATGGCTGTGTAGAAGTACTCGCCGATAGTGGAAACCGACGCCCCAGCA
CTCGTCCGAGGGCAAAGGAATAGAGTAGATGCCGACCGAACAAGAGCTGATTTCGAGAACGCCTCAGCCA
GCAACTCGCGCGAGCCTAGCAAGGCAAATGCGAGAGAACGGCCTTACGCTTGGTGGCACAGTTCTCGTCC
ACAGTTCGCTAAGCTCGCTCGGCTGGGTCGCGGGAGGGCCGGTCGCAGTGATTCAGGCCCTTCTGGATTG
TGTTGGTCCCCAGGGCACGATTGTCATGCCCACGCACTCGGGTGATCTGACTGATCCCGCAGATTGGAGA
TCGCCGCCCGTGCCTGCCGATTGGGTGCAGATCTCGAGTTTACCACTCCCTATCAGTGATAGAGAAAAGT
GAAAGTCGAGTTTACCACTCCCTATCAGTGATAGAGAAAAGTGAAAGTCGAGTTTACCACTCCCTATCAG
TGATAGAGAAAAGTGAAAGTCGAGTTTACCACTCCCTATCAGTGATAGAGAAAAGTGAAAGTCGAGTTTA
CCACTCCCTATCAGTGATAGAGAAAAGTGAAAGTCGAGTTTACCACTCCCTATCAGTGATAGAGAAAAGT
GAAAGTCGAGTTTACCACTCCCTATCAGTGATAGAGAAAAGTGAAAGTCGAGCTCGGTACCCGGGTCGAG
TAGGCGTGTACGGTGGGAGGCCTATATAAGCAGAGCTCGTTTAGTGAACCGTCAGATCGCCTGGAGACGC
CATCCACGCTGTTTTGACCTCCATAGAAGACACCGGGACCGATCCAGCCTCCGCGGCCCCGAATTCGAGC
TCGGTACCCGGGGATCCTAGCGCTACCGGTCGCCACCATGGTGAGCAAGGGCGAGGAGCTGTTCACCGGG
GTGGTGCCCATCCTGGTCGAGCTGGACGGCGACGTAAACGGCCACAAGTTCAGCGTGTCCGGCGAGGGCG
AGGGCGATGCCACCTACGGCAAGCTGACCCTGAAGTTCATCTGCACCACCGGCAAGCTGCCCGTGCCCTG
GCCCACCCTCGTGACCACCCTGACCTACGGCGTGCAGTGCTTCGCCCGCTACCCCGACCACATGAAGCAG
CACGACTTCTTCAAGTCCGCCATGCCCGAAGGCTACGTCCAGGAGCGCACCATCTTCTTCAAGGACGACG
GCAACTACAAGACCCGCGCCGAGGTGAAGTTCGAGGGCGACACCCTGGTGAACCGCATCGAGCTGAAGGG
CATCGACTTCAAGGAGGACGGCAACATCCTGGGGCACAAGCTGGAGTACAACTACAACAGCCACAACGTC
TATATCACCGCCGACAAGCAGAAGAACGGCATCAAGGCCAACTTCAAGATCCGCCACAACATCGAGGACG
GCGGCGTGCAGCTCGCCGACCACTACCAGCAGAACACCCCCATCGGCGACGGCCCCGTGCTGCTGCCCGA
CAACCACTACCTGAGCACCCAGTCCAAGCTGAGCAAAGACCCCAACGAGAAGCGCGATCACATGGTCCTG
CTGGAGTTCGTGACCGCCGCCGGGATCACTCTCGGCATGGACGAGCTGTACAAGTCCGGACTCAGATCTC
GAGCTCAAGCTTCGAATTCTGCAGTCGACGGTACCATGCCGTCCAAGGCGGAGAATCTGCGGCCCTCCGA
GCCGGCCCCGCAGCCGCCGGAAGGGAGGACGCTCCAAGGACAGCTTCCCGGCGCTCCGCCGGCCCAGCGC
GCGGGGTCCCCACCCGATGCTCCGGGCTCCGAGAGCCCCGCGCTTGCCTGCAGCACTCCGGCCACGCCCA
GCGGCGAGGACCCGCCAGCCCGAGCAGCACCCATCGCCCCGCGGCCCCCCGCCAGGCCTCGACTGGAGCG
AGCCCTGTCCCTGGACGACAAGGGCTGGAGGAGGAGGCGTTTTCGAGGCAGCCAGGAGGACCTGGAAGCC
CGGAATGGGACCAGTCCCTCCAGGGGCTCAGTGCAGAGCGAGGGCCCCGGGGCCCCCGCCCACAGCTGCT
CCCCGCCCTGCCTGAGCACCTCCTTGCAGGAAATCCCCAAGTCCCGCGGGGTCCTGAGCAGTGAGAGAGG
GAGCCCGTCCTCGGGGGGTAACCCTCTCTCTGGGGTGGCCAGCAGCTCCCCGAACCTCCCGCACAGAGAC
GCCGCCGTGGCGGGGAGCTCGCCCAGGCTGCCCAGCCTGCTGCCCCCGCGCCCACCGCCTGCCCTGAGCC
TGGACATCGCCTCCGACTCCCTGAGGACAGCAAACAAGGTCGACTCGGATCTTGCAGACTACAAGCTCCG
CGCGCAGCCGCTCCTGGTGCGGGCCCACAGCAGCCTGGGCCCCGGCCGGCCGCGGAGCCCCCTGGCCTGC
GACGACTGTTCCCTTCGCTCGGCCAAATCCTCCTTCAGCCTCCTGGCGCCCATCCGCAGCAAGGACGTCC
GCAGCAGGAGTTACCTGGAGGGCAGCCTCCTGGCCAGCGGGGCCCTGTTGGGGGCGGATGAGCTGGCCCG
CTACTTCCCAGACCGGAACGTGGCACTCTTCGTGGCCACCTGGAACATGCAGGGCCAGAAGGAGCTCCCG
CCCAGCCTGGACGAGTTCCTGCTCCCAGCCGAGGCCGACTATGCCCAGGACCTGTATGTCATCGGGGTCC
AGGAGGGCTGTTCTGACAGGCGGGAGTGGGAGACTCGTCTGCAGGAGACGCTGGGCCCGCACTATGTGCT
GCTGTCCTCGGCGGCCCACGGCGTGCTCTACATGTCGCTCTTCATCCGCAGGGACCTCATCTGGTTCTGC
TCAGAGGTGGAGTGCTCCACGGTGACCACACGCATCGTGTCTCAGATCAAGACCAAGGGGGCCTTGGGCA
TCAGCTTCACCTTTTTTGGCACTTCCTTCCTCTTCATCACGTCCCACTTCACCTCAGGTGACGGGAAGGT
GGCGGAGCGGCTGCTGGACTACACCAGGACTGTACAAGCCCTGGTCCTGCCCAGAAATGTGCCCGACACC
AACCCCTATCGCTCCAGCGCAGCGGACGTCACCACCCGCTTCGATGAGGTGTTCTGGTTTGGAGACTTCA
ACTTCCGCCTGAGTGGCGGGCGCACAGTCGTGGACGCCCTCCTGTGCCAGGGCCTGGTGGTGGACGTGCC
GGCGCTGCTGCAGCACGACCAGCTCATCCGGGAGATGCGGAAGGGATCCATCTTCAAGGGCTTCCAGGAG
CCGGACATCCACTTCCTCCCATCATACAAGTTTGACATCGGGAAGGACACGTACGACAGCACCTCCAAGC
AGAGGACGCCCTCATACACGGACCGCGTCTTGTACAGAAGCCGCCACAAGGGTGACATCTGTCCTGTGAG
CTACTCTTCCTGCCCCGGGATCAAGACGTCCGACCACCGCCCTGTGTATGGCCTCTTCCGGGTGAAAGTG
AGGCCGGGGCGAGACAACATTCCGTTGGCAGCTGGCAAATTTGATAGAGAACTGTACTTACTAGGAATTA
AAAGACGGATTTCGAAGGAGATTCAGAGGCAGCAAGCACTACAGAGTCAGAACTCCAGCACCATCTGCTC
CGTTTCTTGAAGCTTGTTAACATCGATAAAATAAAAGATTTTATTTAGTCTCCAGAAAAAGGGGGGAATG
AAAGACCCCACCTGTAGGTTTGGCAAGCTAGCTTAAGTAACGCCATTTTGCAAGGCATGGAAAAATACAT
AACTGAGAATAGAGAAGTTCAGATCAAGGTCAGGAACAGATGGAACAGCTGAATATGGGCCAAACAGGAT
ATCTGTGGTAAGCAGTTCCTGCCCCGGCTCAGGGCCAAGAACAGATGGAACAGCTGAATATGGGCCAAAC
AGGATATCTGTGGTAAGCAGTTCCTGCCCCGGCTCAGGGCCAAGAACAGATGGTCCCCAGATGCGGTCCA
GCCCTCAGCAGTTTCTAGAGAACCATCAGATGTTTCCAGGGTGCCCCAAGGACCTGAAATGACCCTGTGC
CTTATTTGAACTAACCAATCAGTTCGCTTCTCGCTTCTGTTCGCGCGCTTCTGCTCCCCGAGCTCAATAA
AAGAGCCCACAACCCCTCACTCGGGGCGCCAGTCCTCCGATTGACTGAGTCGCCCGGGTACCCGTGTATC
CAATAAACCCTCTTGCAGTTGCATCCGACTTGTGGTCTCGCTGTTCCTTGGGAGGGTCTCCTCTGAGTGA
TTGACTACCCGTCAGCGGGGGTCTTTCATTTGGGGGCTCGTCCGGGATCGGGAGACCCCTGCCCAGGGAC
CACCGACCCACCACCGGGAGGTAAGCTGGCTGCCTCGCGCGTTTCGGTGATGACGGTGAAAACCTCTGAC
ACATGCAGCTCCCGGAGACGGTCACAGCTTGTCTGTAAGCGGATGCCGGGAGCAGACAAGCCCGTCAGGG
CGCGTCAGCGGGTGTTGGCGGGTGTCGGGGCGCAGCCATGACCCAGTCACGTAGCGATAGCGGAGTGTAT
ACTGGCTTAACTATGCGGCATCAGAGCAGATTGTACTGAGAGTGCACCATATGCGGTGTGAAATACCGCA
CAGATGCGTAAGGAGAAAATACCGCATCAGGCGCTCTTCCGCTTCCTCGCTCACTGACTCGCTGCGCTCG
GTCGTTCGGCTGCGGCGAGCGGTATCAGCTCACTCAAAGGCGGTAATACGGTTATCCACAGAATCAGGGG
ATAACGCAGGAAAGAACATGTGAGCAAAAGGCCAGCAAAAGGCCAGGAACCGTAAAAAGGCCGCGTTGCT
GGCGTTTTTCCATAGGCTCCGCCCCCCTGACGAGCATCACAAAAATCGACGCTCAAGTCAGAGGTGGCGA
AACCCGACAGGACTATAAAGATACCAGGCGTTTCCCCCTGGAAGCTCCCTCGTGCGCTCTCCTGTTCCGA
CCCTGCCGCTTACCGGATACCTGTCCGCCTTTCTCCCTTCGGGAAGCGTGGCGCTTTCTCATAGCTCACG
CTGTAGGTATCTCAGTTCGGTGTAGGTCGTTCGCTCCAAGCTGGGCTGTGTGCACGAACCCCCCGTTCAG
CCCGACCGCTGCGCCTTATCCGGTAACTATCGTCTTGAGTCCAACCCGGTAAGACACGACTTATCGCCAC
TGGCAGCAGCCACTGGTAACAGGATTAGCAGAGCGAGGTATGTAGGCGGTGCTACAGAGTTCTTGAAGTG
GTGGCCTAACTACGGCTACACTAGAAGGACAGTATTTGGTATCTGCGCTCTGCTGAAGCCAGTTACCTTC
GGAAAAAGAGTTGGTAGCTCTTGATCCGGCAAACAAACCACCGCTGGTAGCGGTGGTTTTTTTGTTTGCA
AGCAGCAGATTACGCGCAGAAAAAAAGGATCTCAAGAAGATCCTTTGATCTTTTCTACGGGGTCTGACGC
TCAGTGGAACGAAAACTCACGTTAAGGGATTTTGGTCATGAGATTATCAAAAAGGATCTTCACCTAGATC
CTTTTAAATTAAAAATGAAGTTTTAAATCAATCTAAAGTATATATGAGTAAACTTGGTCTGACAGTTACC
AATGCTTAATCAGTGAGGCACCTATCTCAGCGATCTGTCTATTTCGTTCATCCATAGTTGCCTGACTCCC
CGTCGTGTAGATAACTACGATACGGGAGGGCTTACCATCTGGCCCCAGTGCTGCAATGATACCGCGAGAC
CCACGCTCACCGGCTCCAGATTTATCAGCAATAAACCAGCCAGCCGGAAGGGCCGAGCGCAGAAGTGGTC
CTGCAACTTTATCCGCCTCCATCCAGTCTATTAATTGTTGCCGGGAAGCTAGAGTAAGTAGTTCGCCAGT
TAATAGTTTGCGCAACGTTGTTGCCATTGCTGCAGGCATCGTGGTGTCACGCTCGTCGTTTGGTATGGCT
TCATTCAGCTCCGGTTCCCAACGATCAAGGCGAGTTACATGATCCCCCATGTTGTGCAAAAAAGCGGTTA
GCTCCTTCGGTCCTCCGATCGTTGTCAGAAGTAAGTTGGCCGCAGTGTTATCACTCATGGTTATGGCAGC
ACTGCATAATTCTCTTACTGTCATGCCATCCGTAAGATGCTTTTCTGTGACTGGTGAGTACTCAACCAAG
TCATTCTGAGAATAGTGTATGCGGCGACCGAGTTGCTCTTGCCCGGCGTCAACACGGGATAATACCGCGC
CACATAGCAGAACTTTAAAAGTGCTCATCATTGGAAAACGTTCTTCGGGGCGAAAACTCTCAAGGATCTT
ACCGCTGTTGAGATCCAGTTCGATGTAACCCACTCGTGCACCCAACTGATCTTCAGCATCTTTTACTTTC
ACCAGCGTTTCTGGGTGAGCAAAAACAGGAAGGCAAAATGCCGCAAAAAAGGGAATAAGGGCGACACGGA
AATGTTGAATACTCATACTCTTCCTTTTTCAATATTATTGAAGCATTTATCAGGGTTATTGTCTCATGAG
CGGATACATATTTGAATGTATTTAGAAAAATAAACAAATAGGGGTTCCGCGCACATTTCCCCGAAAAGTG
CCACCTGACGTCTAAGAAACCATTATTATCATGACATTAACCTATAAAAATAGGCGTATCACGAGGCCCT
TTCGTCTTCAAGAATTCATACCAGATCACCGAAAACTGTCCTCCAAATGTGTCCCCCTCACACTCCCAAA
TTCGCGGGCTTCTGCCTCTTAGACCACTCTACCCTATTCCCCACACTCACCGGAGCCAAAGCCGCGGCCC
TTCCGTTTCTTTGCT
