Features (pLannotate 1.2.2; 21 found; start..end, strand, type, name):
     90..360     +  protein_bind   tetracycline response element: contains seven copies of the tetracycline operator tetO tetracycline repressor TetR
    371..388     +  misc_feature   MCS (fragment): pUC18/19 multiple cloning site
    393..431     +  promoter       minimal CMV promoter: human cytomegalovirus (CMV) immediate early promoter
    525..552     +  misc_feature   MCS (fragment): pUC18/19 multiple cloning site
    572..1288    +  CDS            SGFP2: SGFP2 is a basic (constitutively fluorescent) green fluorescent protein published in 2007, derived from Aequorea victoria. It has moderate acid sensitivity.
   1289..1339    +  misc_feature   MCS (fragment): multiple cloning site
   1340..3271    +  CDS            INPP5E: INP5E_HUMAN - Experimental evidence at protein level: Swiss-Prot protein existence level 1. Phosphatidylinositol (PtdIns) phosphatase that specifically hydrolyzes the 5-phosphate of phosphatidylinositol-3,4,5-trisphosphate (PtdIns(3,4,5)P3), phosphatidylinositol 4,5-bisphosphate (PtdIns(4,5)P2) and phosphatidylinositol 3,5-bisphosphate (PtdIns(3,5)P2) (PubMed:10764818) (By similarity). Specific for lipid substrates, inactive towards water soluble inositol phosphates (PubMed:10764818). Plays an essential role in the primary cilium by controlling ciliary growth and phosphoinositide 3-kinase (PI3
   3331..3924    +  LTR            LTR: long terminal repeat from Moloney murine leukemia virus
   3993..4033    +  CDS            rop (fragment): Rop protein, which maintains plasmids at low copy number; rop
   4135..4275    +  misc_feature   bom: basis of mobility region from pBR322
   4461..5049    -  rep_origin     ori: high-copy-number ColE1/pMB1/pBR322/pUC origin of replication
   5220..6080    -  CDS            AmpR: β-lactamase; bla; confers resistance to ampicillin, carbenicillin, and related antibiotics
   6081..6185    -  promoter       AmpR promoter: bla
   6432..6539    +  LTR            3' LTR (ΔU3) (fragment): self-inactivating 3' long terminal repeat (LTR) from Moloney murine leukemia virus
   6556..6613    +  LTR            LTR (fragment): long terminal repeat from Moloney murine leukemia virus
   6627..6690    +  LTR            LTR (fragment): long terminal repeat from Moloney murine leukemia virus
   6843..7018    +  LTR            5' LTR (truncated): truncated long terminal repeat from Moloney murine sarcoma virus
   7140..7414    +  misc_feature   MESV Ψ (fragment): packaging signal of murine embryonic stem cell virus
   7481..7897    +  CDS            gag (truncated): truncated Moloney murine leukemia virus (MMLV) gag gene lacking the start codon
   7952..8972    +  CDS            HygR (fragment): aminoglycoside phosphotransferase from E. coli; aph(4)-Ia; confers resistance to hygromycin
   8990..88      +  CDS            yokD (fragment) (across the origin): YOKD_BACSU - Experimental evidence at protein level: Swiss-Prot protein existence level 1. May contribute to antibiotic resistance. From Bacillus subtilis (strain 168).
>Addgene plasmid #161997 | pRevTRE SGFP2 Inpp5E WT shRNA resistant | addgene full sequence | sequence record 318817 | Addgene NGS Result
GCCCACGCACTCGGGTGATCTGACTGATCCCGCAGATTGGAGATCGCCGCCCGTGCCTGCCGATTGGGTG
CAGATCTCGAGTTTACCACTCCCTATCAGTGATAGAGAAAAGTGAAAGTCGAGTTTACCACTCCCTATCA
GTGATAGAGAAAAGTGAAAGTCGAGTTTACCACTCCCTATCAGTGATAGAGAAAAGTGAAAGTCGAGTTT
ACCACTCCCTATCAGTGATAGAGAAAAGTGAAAGTCGAGTTTACCACTCCCTATCAGTGATAGAGAAAAG
TGAAAGTCGAGTTTACCACTCCCTATCAGTGATAGAGAAAAGTGAAAGTCGAGTTTACCACTCCCTATCA
GTGATAGAGAAAAGTGAAAGTCGAGCTCGGTACCCGGGTCGAGGTAGGCGTGTACGGTGGGAGGCCTATA
TAAGCAGAGCTCGTTTAGTGAACCGTCAGATCGCCTGGAGACGCCATCCACGCTGTTTTGACCTCCATAG
AAGACACCGGGACCGATCCAGCCTCCGCGGCCCCGAATTCGAGCTCGGTACCCGGGGATCCTAGCGCTAC
CGGTCGCCACCATGGTGAGCAAGGGCGAGGAGCTGTTCACCGGGGTGGTGCCCATCCTGGTCGAGCTGGA
CGGCGACGTAAACGGCCACAAGTTCAGCGTGTCCGGCGAGGGCGAGGGCGATGCCACCTACGGCAAGCTG
ACCCTGAAGTTCATCTGCACCACCGGCAAGCTGCCCGTGCCCTGGCCCACCCTCGTGACCACCCTGACCT
ACGGCGTGCAGTGCTTCGCCCGCTACCCCGACCACATGAAGCAGCACGACTTCTTCAAGTCCGCCATGCC
CGAAGGCTACGTCCAGGAGCGCACCATCTTCTTCAAGGACGACGGCAACTACAAGACCCGCGCCGAGGTG
AAGTTCGAGGGCGACACCCTGGTGAACCGCATCGAGCTGAAGGGCATCGACTTCAAGGAGGACGGCAACA
TCCTGGGGCACAAGCTGGAGTACAACTACAACAGCCACAACGTCTATATCACCGCCGACAAGCAGAAGAA
CGGCATCAAGGCCAACTTCAAGATCCGCCACAACATCGAGGACGGCGGCGTGCAGCTCGCCGACCACTAC
CAGCAGAACACCCCCATCGGCGACGGCCCCGTGCTGCTGCCCGACAACCACTACCTGAGCACCCAGTCCA
AGCTGAGCAAAGACCCCAACGAGAAGCGCGATCACATGGTCCTGCTGGAGTTCGTGACCGCCGCCGGGAT
CACTCTCGGCATGGACGAGCTGTACAAGTCCGGACTCAGATCTCGAGCTCAAGCTTCGAATTCTGCAGTC
GACGGTACCATGCCGTCCAAGGCGGAGAATCTGCGGCCCTCCGAGCCGGCCCCGCAGCCGCCGGAAGGGA
GGACGCTCCAAGGACAGCTTCCTGGCGCTCCGCCGGCCCAGCGCGCGGGGTCCCCACCCGATGCTCCGGG
CTCCGAGAGCCCCGCGCTTGCCTGCAGCACTCCGGCCACGCCCAGCGGCGAGGACCCGCCAGCCCGAGCA
GCACCCATCGCCCCGCGGCCCCCCGCCAGGCCTCGACTGGAGCGAGCCCTGTCCCTGGACGACAAGGGCT
GGAGGAGGAGGCGTTTTCGAGGCAGCCAGGAGGACCTGGAAGCCCGGAATGGGACCAGTCCCTCCAGGGG
CTCAGTGCAGAGTGAGGGCCCCGGGGCCCCCGCCCACAGCTGCTCCCCGCCCTGCCTGAGCACCTCCTTG
CAGGAAATCCCCAAGTCCCGCGGGGTCCTGAGCAGTGAGAGAGGGAGCCCGTCCTCGGGGGGTAACCCTC
TCTCTGGGGTGGCCAGCAGCTCCCCGAACCTCCCGCACAGAGACGCCGCCGTGGCGGGGAGCTCGCCCAG
GCTGCCCAGCCTGCTGCCCCCGCGCCCACCGCCTGCCCTGAGCCTGGACATCGCCTCCGACTCCCTGAGG
ACAGCAAACAAGGTCGACTCGGATCTTGCAGACTACAAGCTCCGCGCGCAGCCGCTCCTGGTGCGGGCCC
ACAGCAGCCTGGGCCCCGGCCGGCCGCGGAGCCCCCTGGCCTGCGACGACTGTTCCCTTCGCTCGGCCAA
ATCCTCCTTCAGCCTCCTGGCGCCCATCCGCAGCAAGGACGTCCGCAGCAGGAGTTACCTGGAGGGCAGC
CTCCTGGCCAGCGGGGCCCTGTTGGGGGCGGATGAGCTGGCCCGCTACTTCCCAGACCGGAACGTGGCAC
TCTTCGTGGCCACCTGGAACATGCAGGGCCAGAAGGAGCTCCCGCCCAGCCTGGACGAGTTCCTGCTCCC
AGCCGAGGCCGACTATGCCCAGGACCTGTATGTCATCGGGGTCCAGGAGGGCTGTTCTGACAGGCGGGAG
TGGGAGACTCGTCTGCAGGAGACGCTGGGCCCGCACTATGTGCTGCTGTCCTCGGCGGCCCACGGCGTGC
TCTACATGTCGCTCTTCATCCGCAGGGACCTCATCTGGTTCTGCTCAGAGGTGGAGTGCTCCACGGTGAC
CACACGCATCGTGTCTCAGATCAAGACCAAGGGGGCCTTGGGCATCAGCTTCACCTTTTTTGGCACTTCC
TTCCTCTTCATCACGTCCCACTTCACCTCAGGTGACGGGAAGGTGGCGGAGCGGCTGCTGGACTACACCA
GGACTGTACAAGCCCTGGTCCTGCCCAGAAATGTGCCCGACACCAACCCCTATCGCTCCAGCGCAGCGGA
CGTCACCACCCGCTTCGATGAGGTGTTCTGGTTTGGAGACTTCAACTTCCGCCTGAGTGGCGGGCGCACA
GTCGTGGACGCCCTCCTGTGCCAGGGCCTGGTGGTGGACGTGCCGGCGCTGCTGCAGCACGACCAGCTCA
TCCGGGAGATGCGGAAGGGATCCATCTTCAAGGGCTTCCAGGAGCCGGACATCCACTTCCTCCCATCATA
CAAGTTTGACATCGGGAAGGACACGTACGACAGCACCTCCAAGCAGAGGACGCCCTCATACACGGACCGC
GTCTTGTACAGAAGCCGCCACAAGGGTGACATCTGTCCTGTGAGCTACTCTTCCTGCCCCGGGATCAAGA
CGTCCGACCACCGCCCTGTGTATGGCCTCTTCCGGGTGAAAGTGAGGCCGGGGCGAGACAACATTCCGTT
GGCAGCTGGCAAATTTGATAGAGAACTGTACTTACTAGGAATTAAAAGACGGATTTCGAAGGAGATTCAG
AGGCAGCAAGCACTACAGAGTCAGAACTCTAGCACCATCTGCTCCGTTTCTTGAAGCTTGTTAACATCGA
TAAAATAAAAGATTTTATTTAGTCTCCAGAAAAAGGGGGGAATGAAAGACCCCACCTGTAGGTTTGGCAA
GCTAGCTTAAGTAACGCCATTTTGCAAGGCATGGAAAAATACATAACTGAGAATAGAGAAGTTCAGATCA
AGGTCAGGAACAGATGGAACAGCTGAATATGGGCCAAACAGGATATCTGTGGTAAGCAGTTCCTGCCCCG
GCTCAGGGCCAAGAACAGATGGAACAGCTGAATATGGGCCAAACAGGATATCTGTGGTAAGCAGTTCCTG
CCCCGGCTCAGGGCCAAGAACAGATGGTCCCCAGATGCGGTCCAGCCCTCAGCAGTTTCTAGAGAACCAT
CAGATGTTTCCAGGGTGCCCCAAGGACCTGAAATGACCCTGTGCCTTATTTGAACTAACCAATCAGTTCG
CTTCTCGCTTCTGTTCGCGCGCTTCTGCTCCCCGAGCTCAATAAAAGAGCCCACAACCCCTCACTCGGGG
CGCCAGTCCTCCGATTGACTGAGTCGCCCGGGTACCCGTGTATCCAATAAACCCTCTTGCAGTTGCATCC
GACTTGTGGTCTCGCTGTTCCTTGGGAGGGTCTCCTCTGAGTGATTGACTACCCGTCAGCGGGGGTCTTT
CATTTGGGGGCTCGTCCGGGATCGGGAGACCCCTGCCCAGGGACCACCGACCCACCACCGGGAGGTAAGC
TGGCTGCCTCGCGCGTTTCGGTGATGACGGTGAAAACCTCTGACACATGCAGCTCCCGGAGACGGTCACA
GCTTGTCTGTAAGCGGATGCCGGGAGCAGACAAGCCCGTCAGGGCGCGTCAGCGGGTGTTGGCGGGTGTC
GGGGCGCAGCCATGACCCAGTCACGTAGCGATAGCGGAGTGTATACTGGCTTAACTATGCGGCATCAGAG
CAGATTGTACTGAGAGTGCACCATATGCGGTGTGAAATACCGCACAGATGCGTAAGGAGAAAATACCGCA
TCAGGCGCTCTTCCGCTTCCTCGCTCACTGACTCGCTGCGCTCGGTCGTTCGGCTGCGGCGAGCGGTATC
AGCTCACTCAAAGGCGGTAATACGGTTATCCACAGAATCAGGGGATAACGCAGGAAAGAACATGTGAGCA
AAAGGCCAGCAAAAGGCCAGGAACCGTAAAAAGGCCGCGTTGCTGGCGTTTTTCCATAGGCTCCGCCCCC
CTGACGAGCATCACAAAAATCGACGCTCAAGTCAGAGGTGGCGAAACCCGACAGGACTATAAAGATACCA
GGCGTTTCCCCCTGGAAGCTCCCTCGTGCGCTCTCCTGTTCCGACCCTGCCGCTTACCGGATACCTGTCC
GCCTTTCTCCCTTCGGGAAGCGTGGCGCTTTCTCATAGCTCACGCTGTAGGTATCTCAGTTCGGTGTAGG
TCGTTCGCTCCAAGCTGGGCTGTGTGCACGAACCCCCCGTTCAGCCCGACCGCTGCGCCTTATCCGGTAA
CTATCGTCTTGAGTCCAACCCGGTAAGACACGACTTATCGCCACTGGCAGCAGCCACTGGTAACAGGATT
AGCAGAGCGAGGTATGTAGGCGGTGCTACAGAGTTCTTGAAGTGGTGGCCTAACTACGGCTACACTAGAA
GGACAGTATTTGGTATCTGCGCTCTGCTGAAGCCAGTTACCTTCGGAAAAAGAGTTGGTAGCTCTTGATC
CGGCAAACAAACCACCGCTGGTAGCGGTGGTTTTTTTGTTTGCAAGCAGCAGATTACGCGCAGAAAAAAA
GGATCTCAAGAAGATCCTTTGATCTTTTCTACGGGGTCTGACGCTCAGTGGAACGAAAACTCACGTTAAG
GGATTTTGGTCATGAGATTATCAAAAAGGATCTTCACCTAGATCCTTTTAAATTAAAAATGAAGTTTTAA
ATCAATCTAAAGTATATATGAGTAAACTTGGTCTGACAGTTACCAATGCTTAATCAGTGAGGCACCTATC
TCAGCGATCTGTCTATTTCGTTCATCCATAGTTGCCTGACTCCCCGTCGTGTAGATAACTACGATACGGG
AGGGCTTACCATCTGGCCCCAGTGCTGCAATGATACCGCGAGACCCACGCTCACCGGCTCCAGATTTATC
AGCAATAAACCAGCCAGCCGGAAGGGCCGAGCGCAGAAGTGGTCCTGCAACTTTATCCGCCTCCATCCAG
TCTATTAATTGTTGCCGGGAAGCTAGAGTAAGTAGTTCGCCAGTTAATAGTTTGCGCAACGTTGTTGCCA
TTGCTGCAGGCATCGTGGTGTCACGCTCGTCGTTTGGTATGGCTTCATTCAGCTCCGGTTCCCAACGATC
AAGGCGAGTTACATGATCCCCCATGTTGTGCAAAAAAGCGGTTAGCTCCTTCGGTCCTCCGATCGTTGTC
AGAAGTAAGTTGGCCGCAGTGTTATCACTCATGGTTATGGCAGCACTGCATAATTCTCTTACTGTCATGC
CATCCGTAAGATGCTTTTCTGTGACTGGTGAGTACTCAACCAAGTCATTCTGAGAATAGTGTATGCGGCG
ACCGAGTTGCTCTTGCCCGGCGTCAACACGGGATAATACCGCGCCACATAGCAGAACTTTAAAAGTGCTC
ATCATTGGAAAACGTTCTTCGGGGCGAAAACTCTCAAGGATCTTACCGCTGTTGAGATCCAGTTCGATGT
AACCCACTCGTGCACCCAACTGATCTTCAGCATCTTTTACTTTCACCAGCGTTTCTGGGTGAGCAAAAAC
AGGAAGGCAAAATGCCGCAAAAAAGGGAATAAGGGCGACACGGAAATGTTGAATACTCATACTCTTCCTT
TTTCAATATTATTGAAGCATTTATCAGGGTTATTGTCTCATGAGCGGATACATATTTGAATGTATTTAGA
AAAATAAACAAATAGGGGTTCCGCGCACATTTCCCCGAAAAGTGCCACCTGACGTCTAAGAAACCATTAT
TATCATGACATTAACCTATAAAAATAGGCGTATCACGAGGCCCTTTCGTCTTCAAGAATTCATACCAGAT
CACCGAAAACTGTCCTCCAAATGTGTCCCCCTCACACTCCCAAATTCGCGGGCTTCTGCCTCTTAGACCA
CTCTACCCTATTCCCCACACTCACCGGAGCCAAAGCCGCGGCCCTTCCGTTTCTTTGCTTTTGAAAGACC
CCACCCGTAGGTGGCAAGCTAGCTTAAGTAACGCCACTTTGCAAGGCATGGAAAAATACATAACTGAGAA
TAGAAAAGTTCAGATCAAGGTCAGGAACAAAGAAACAGCTGAATACCAAACAGGATATCTGTGGTAAGCG
GTTCCTGCCCCGGCTCAGGGCCAAGAACAGATGAGACAGCTGAGTGATGGGCCAAACAGGATATCTGTGG
TAAGCAGTTCCTGCCCCGGCTCGGGGCCAAGAACAGATGGTCCCCAGATGCGGTCCAGCCCTCAGCAGTT
TCTAGTGAATCATCAGATGTTTCCAGGGTGCCCCAAGGACCTGAAAATGACCCTGTACCTTATTTGAACT
AACCAATCAGTTCGCTTCTCGCTTCTGTTCGCGCGCTTCCGCTCTCCGAGCTCAATAAAAGAGCCCACAA
CCCCTCACTCGGCGCGCCAGTCTTCCGATAGACTGCGTCGCCCGGGTACCCGTATTCCCAATAAAGCCTC
TTGCTGTTTGCATCCGAATCGTGGTCTCGCTGTTCCTTGGGAGGGTCTCCTCTGAGTGATTGACTACCCA
CGACGGGGGTCTTTCATTTGGGGGCTCGTCCGGGATTTGGAGACCCCTGCCCAGGGACCACCGACCCACC
ACCGGGAGGTAAGCTGGCCAGCAACTTATCTGTGTCTGTCCGATTGTCTAGTGTCTATGTTTGATGTTAT
GCGCCTGCGTCTGTACTAGTTAGCTAACTAGCTCTGTATCTGGCGGACCCGTGGTGGAACTGACGAGTTC
TGAACACCCGGCCGCAACCCTGGGAGACGTCCCAGGGACTTTGGGGGCCGTTTTTGTGGCCCGACCTGAG
GAAGGGAGTCGATGTGGAATCCGACCCCGTCAGGATATGTGGTTCTGGTAGGAGACGAGAACCTAAAACA
GTTCCCGCCTCCGTCTGAATTTTTGCTTTCGGTTTGGAACCGAAGCCGCGCGTCTTGTCTGCTGCAGCGC
TGCAGCATCGTTCTGTGTTGTCTCTGTCTGACTGTGTTTCTGTATTTGTCTGAAAATTAGGGCCAGACTG
TTACCACTCCCTTAAGTTTGACCTTAGGTCACTGGAAAGATGTCGAGCGGATCGCTCACAACCAGTCGGT
AGATGTCAAGAAGAGACGTTGGGTTACCTTCTGCTCTGCAGAATGGCCAACCTTTAACGTCGGATGGCCG
CGAGACGGCACCTTTAACCGAGACCTCATCACCCAGGTTAAGATCAAGGTCTTTTCACCTGGCCCGCATG
GACACCCAGACCAGGTCCCCTACATCGTGACCTGGGAAGCCTTGGCTTTTGACCCCCCTCCCTGGGTCAA
GCCCTTTGTACACCCTAAGCCTCCGCCTCCTCTTCCTCCATCCGCCCCGTCTCTCCCCCTTGAACCTCCT
CGTTCGACCCCGCCTCGATCCTCCCTTTATCCAGCCCTCACTCCTTCTCTAGGCGCCGGAATTCCGATCT
GATAGCTTGCCACAACCCGTACCAAAGATGGATAGATCCGGAAAGCCTGAACTCACCGCGACGTCTGTCG
AGAAGTTTCTGATCGAAAAGTTCGACAGCGTCTCCGACCTGATGCAGCTCTCGGAGGGCGAAGAATCTCG
TGCTTTCAGCTTCGATGTAGGAGGGCGTGGATATGTCCTGCGGGTAAATAGCTGCGCCGATGGTTTCTAC
AAAGATCGTTATGTTTATCGGCACTTTGCATCGGCCGCGCTCCCGATTCCGGAAGTGCTTGACATTGGGG
AATTCAGCGAGAGCCTGACCTATTGCATCTCCCGCCGTGCACAGGGTGTCACGTTGCAAGACCTGCCTGA
AACCGAACTGCCCGCTGTTCTGCAGCCGGTCGCGGAGGCCATGGATGCGATCGCTGCGGCCGATCTTAGC
CAGACGAGCGGGTTCGGCCCATTCGGACCGCAAGGAATCGGTCAATACACTACATGGCGTGATTTCATAT
GCGCGATTGCTGATCCCCATGTGTATCACTGGCAAACTGTGATGGACGACACCGTCAGTGCGTCCGTCGC
GCAGGCTCTCGATGAGCTGATGCTTTGGGCCGAGGACTGCCCCGAAGTCCGGCACCTCGTGCACGCGGAT
TTCGGCTCCAACAATGTCCTGACGGACAATGGCCGCATAACAGCGGTCATTGACTGGAGCGAGGCGATGT
TCGGGGATTCCCAATACGAGGTCGCCAACATCTTCTTCTGGAGGCCGTGGTTGGCTTGTATGGAGCAGCA
GACGCGCTACTTCGAGCGGAGGCATCCGGAGCTTGCAGGATCGCCGCGGCTCCGGGCGTATATGCTCCGC
ATTGGTCTTGACCAACTCTATCAGAGCTTGGTTGACGGCAATTTCGATGATGCAGCTTGGGCGCAGGGTC
GATGCGACGCAATCGTCCGATCCGGAGCCGGGACTGTCGGGCGTACACAAATCGCCCGCAGAAGCGCGGC
CGTCTGGACCGATGGCTGTGTAGAAGTACTCGCCGATAGTGGAAACCGACGCCCCAGCACTCGTCCGAGG
GCAAAGGAATAGAGTAGATGCCGACCGAACAAGAGCTGATTTCGAGAACGCCTCAGCCAGCAACTCGCGC
GAGCCTAGCAAGGCAAATGCGAGAGAACGGCCTTACGCTTGGTGGCACAGTTCTCGTCCACAGTTCGCTA
AGCTCGCTCGGCTGGGTCGCGGGAGGGCCGGTCGCAGTGATTCAGGCCCTTCTGGATTGTGTTGGTCCCC
AGGGCACGATTGTCAT
