>Addgene plasmid #161997 | pRevTRE SGFP2 Inpp5E WT shRNA resistant | depositor partial sequence | sequence record 314216 | INPP5E
ATGCCGTCCAAGGCGGAGAATCTGCGGCCCTCCGAGCCGGCCCCGCAGCCGCCGGAAGGGAGGACGCTCC
AAGGACAGCTTCCCGGCGCTCCGCCGGCCCAGCGCGCGGGGTCCCCACCCGATGCTCCGGGCTCCGAGAG
CCCCGCGCTTGCCTGCAGCACTCCGGCCACGCCCAGCGGCGAGGACCCGCCAGCCCGAGCAGCACCCATC
GCCCCGCGGCCCCCCGCCAGGCCTCGACTGGAGCGAGCCCTGTCCCTGGACGACAAGGGCTGGAGGAGGA
GGCGTTTTCGAGGCAGCCAGGAGGACCTGGAAGCCCGGAATGGGACCAGTCCCTCCAGGGGCTCAGTGCA
GAGCGAGGGCCCCGGGGCCCCCGCCCACAGCTGCTCCCCGCCCTGCCTGAGCACCTCCTTGCAGGAAATC
CCCAAGTCCCGCGGGGTCCTGAGCAGTGAGAGAGGGAGCCCGTCCTCGGGGGGTAACCCTCTCTCTGGGG
TGGCCAGCAGCTCCCCGAACCTCCCGCACAGAGACGCCGCCGTGGCGGGGAGCTCGCCCAGGCTGCCCAG
CCTGCTGCCCCCGCGCCCACCGCCTGCCCTGAGCCTGGACATCGCCTCCGACTCCCTGAGGACAGCAAAC
AAGGTCGACTCGGATCTTGCAGACTACAAGCTCCGCGCGCAGCCGCTCCTGGTGCGGGCCCACAGCAGCC
TGGGCCCCGGCCGGCCGCGGAGCCCCCTGGCCTGCGACGACTGTTCCCTTCGCTCGGCCAAATCCTCCTT
CAGCCTCCTGGCGCCCATCCGCAGCAAGGACGTCCGCAGCAGGAGTTACCTGGAGGGCAGCCTCCTGGCC
AGCGGGGCCCTGTTGGGGGCGGATGAGCTGGCCCGCTACTTCCCAGACCGGAACGTGGCACTCTTCGTGG
CCACCTGGAACATGCAGGGCCAGAAGGAGCTCCCGCCCAGCCTGGACGAGTTCCTGCTCCCAGCCGAGGC
CGACTATGCCCAGGACCTGTATGTCATCGGGGTCCAGGAGGGCTGTTCTGACAGGCGGGAGTGGGAGACT
CGTCTGCAGGAGACGCTGGGCCCGCACTATGTGCTGCTGTCCTCGGCGGCCCACGGCGTGCTCTACATGT
CGCTCTTCATCCGCAGGGACCTCATCTGGTTCTGCTCAGAGGTGGAGTGCTCCACGGTGACCACACGCAT
CGTGTCTCAGATCAAGACCAAGGGGGCCTTGGGCATCAGCTTCACCTTTTTTGGCACTTCCTTCCTCTTC
ATCACGTCCCACTTCACCTCAGGTGACGGGAAGGTGGCGGAGCGGCTGCTGGACTACACCAGGACTGTAC
AAGCCCTGGTCCTGCCCAGAAATGTGCCCGACACCAACCCCTATCGCTCCAGCGCAGCGGACGTCACCAC
CCGCTTCGATGAGGTGTTCTGGTTTGGAGACTTCAACTTCCGCCTGAGTGGCGGGCGCACAGTCGTGGAC
GCCCTCCTGTGCCAGGGCCTGGTGGTGGACGTGCCGGCGCTGCTGCAGCACGACCAGCTCATCCGGGAGA
TGCGGAAGGGATCCATCTTCAAGGGCTTCCAGGAGCCGGACATCCACTTCCTCCCATCATACAAGTTTGA
CATCGGGAAGGACACGTACGACAGCACCTCCAAGCAGAGGACGCCCTCATACACGGACCGCGTCTTGTAC
AGAAGCCGCCACAAGGGTGACATCTGTCCTGTGAGCTACTCTTCCTGCCCCGGGATCAAGACGTCCGACC
ACCGCCCTGTGTATGGCCTCTTCCGGGTGAAAGTGAGGCCGGGGCGAGACAACATTCCGTTGGCAGCTGG
CAAATTTGATAGAGAACTGTACTTACTAGGAATTAAAAGACGGATTTCGAAGGAGATTCAGAGGCAGCAA
GCACTACAGAGTCAGAACTCCAGCACCATCTGCTCCGTTTCTTGA
